Addgene plasmid #195915: L1_ARF19_1
Purpose: Level 1 PhiC31 cassette with LR dvp promoter: pARF19-PhiC31-tUBQ1
Depositing lab: Jennifer Nemhauser. Depositing organization: University of Washington. Publication: An integrase toolbox to record gene-expression during plant development. Guiziou S, Maranas CJ, Chu JC, Nemhauser JL. Nat Commun. 2023 Apr 3;14(1):1844. doi: 10.1038/s41467-023-37607-5. PubMed 37012288.
Backbone
  Vector backbone: pGII-L1-Rep
  Backbone size w/o insert (bp): 4708
  Vector type: Plant Expression
  Selectable markers: Hygromycin
Growth in bacteria
  Bacterial resistance: Kanamycin, 50 μg/mL
  Growth temperature: 37°C
  Growth strain: DH5alpha
  Copy number: High Copy
Gene/Insert
  Gene/Insert name: pARF19-PhiC31-tUBQ1
  Species: Synthetic
  Insert size (bp): 4334
  Cloning method: Restriction Enzyme; 5′ cloning site Unknown (unknown if destroyed)
Terms and licenses: Academic/Nonprofit Terms; Industry Terms: Not Available to Industry
Depositor comments: IS4 Transposon present in plasmid backbone. This is a known insertion and is not of any functional concern.
How to cite: L1_ARF19_1 was a gift from Jennifer Nemhauser (Addgene plasmid # 195915 ; http://n2t.net/addgene:195915 ; RRID:Addgene_195915)
