[The description below was written by a language model from this plasmid's Addgene catalogue record and pLannotate feature annotations shown in this document.]
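Description:
L1_ARF19_1 is a plant expression construct built on the pGII-L1-Rep backbone, a pGreenII-style binary vector intended for Agrobacterium-mediated T-DNA delivery. In E. coli it replicates from a high-copy ColE1/pUC-type origin and is selected with kanamycin through an aph(3')-Ia gene. A pSa origin is also present, which in this vector family supports replication in Agrobacterium when the matching replicase is supplied in trans. Nopaline-type right and left border repeats define the transferred region. Inside the borders, next to the left border, sits a plant selection cassette in which the CaMV 35S promoter drives the hygromycin phosphotransferase gene (hph), terminated by the CaMV poly(A) signal. Remnants of a lacZα fragment and a T7 promoter mark the cloning site.

The payload is a synthetic Level 1 transcription unit of about 4.3 kb, pARF19-PhiC31-tUBQ1. Here the ARF19 promoter, described in the record as a lateral root development promoter, drives the PhiC31 serine integrase, followed by a UBQ1 terminator. The automated annotation does not label any of these three parts: the stretch between the T7 promoter and the right border is essentially unannotated apart from a short hit to an Arabidopsis invertase fragment spanning the sequence origin, so the insert's identity rests on the catalogue fields.

The plasmid belongs to an integrase toolbox for recording gene expression during plant development. In such a system, promoter-restricted integrase expression would be expected to trigger an irreversible recombination event at a separate target, leaving a heritable mark in cells where the promoter was active; that target is not part of this plasmid. The depositor notes an IS4 transposon insertion in the backbone, consistent with the RNA-OUT annotation upstream of KanR, and considers it functionally inconsequential.
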