Features (pLannotate 1.2.2; 15 found; start..end, strand, type, name):
     44..68      +  misc_feature   RB T-DNA repeat: right border repeat from nopaline C58 T-DNA
    159..747     -  rep_origin     ori: high-copy-number ColE1/pMB1/pBR322/pUC origin of replication
   2106..2175    +  ncRNA          RNA-OUT: Accession: RF00240 - RNA-OUT
   2256..3071    -  CDS            KanR: aminoglycoside phosphotransferase; aph(3')-Ia; confers resistance to kanamycin in bacteria or G418 (Geneticin®) in eukaryotes
   3256..3357    +  CDS            TRA2_ECOLX (fragment): Protein predicted: Swiss-Prot protein existence level 4. Required for transposition of transposon Tn903. From Escherichia coli.
   3362..3797    +  rep_origin     pSa ori: origin of replication from bacterial plasmid pSa
   3924..3946    +  misc_feature   LB T-DNA repeat: left border repeat from nopaline C58 T-DNA (truncated)
   3954..4130    -  polyA_signal   CaMV poly(A) signal: cauliflower mosaic virus polyadenylation signal
   4180..4344    -  CDS            yokD (fragment): YOKD_BACSU - Experimental evidence at protein level: Swiss-Prot protein existence level 1. May contribute to antibiotic resistance. From Bacillus subtilis (strain 168).
   4365..5387    -  CDS            hph: KHYB_ECOLX - Experimental evidence at protein level: Swiss-Prot protein existence level 1. The aminoglycoside phosphotransferases achieve inactivation of their antibiotic substrates by phosphorylation. Only phosphorylates hygromycin and closely related compounds such as demethyl analogs and destomycin. From Escherichia coli.
   5407..5752    -  promoter       CaMV 35S promoter: strong constitutive promoter from cauliflower mosaic virus
   5409..5455    -  promoter       minimal CaMV 35S promoter: minimal 35S promoter from cauliflower mosaic virus
   5833..5990    -  CDS            lacZα (fragment): LacZα fragment of β-galactosidase; lacZ fragment
   5993..6011    +  promoter       T7 promoter: promoter for bacteriophage T7 RNA polymerase
  10247..56      -  CDS            CWINV2 (fragment) (across the origin): INV2_ARATH - Also known as BFRUCT2. Experimental evidence at transcript level: Swiss-Prot protein existence level 2. From Arabidopsis thaliana (Mouse-ear cress).
>Addgene plasmid #195915 | L1_ARF19_1 | addgene full sequence | sequence record 386305 | Addgene NGS Result
ACCACAGAATCAGGGGATAACGCAGGAAAGAACATGAAGGCCTTGACAGGATATATTGGCGGGTAAACTA
AGTCGCTGTATGTGTTTGTTTGAGATCTCATGTGAGCAAAAGGCCAGCAAAAGGCCAGGAACCGTAAAAA
GGCCGCGTTGCTGGCGTTTTTCCATAGGCTCCGCCCCCCTGACGAGCATCACAAAAATCGACGCTCAAGT
CAGAGGTGGCGAAACCCGACAGGACTATAAAGATACCAGGCGTTTCCCCCTGGAAGCTCCCTCGTGCGCT
CTCCTGTTCCGACCCTGCCGCTTACCGGATACCTGTCCGCCTTTCTCCCTTCGGGAAGCGTGGCGCTTTC
TCATAGCTCACGCTGTAGGTATCTCAGTTCGGTGTAGGTCGTTCGCTCCAAGCTGGGCTGTGTGCACGAA
CCCCCCGTTCAGCCCGACCGCTGCGCCTTATCCGGTAACTATCGTCTTGAGTCCAACCCGGTAAGACACG
ACTTATCGCCACTGGCAGCAGCCACTGGTAACAGGATTAGCAGAGCGAGGTATGTAGGCGGTGCTACAGA
GTTCTTGAAGTGGTGGCCTAACTACGGCTACACTAGAAGAACAGTATTTGGTATCTGCGCTCTGCTGAAG
CCAGTTACCTTCGGAAGAAGAGTTGGTAGCTCTTGATCCGGCAAACAAACCACCGCTGGTAGCGGTGGTT
TTTTTGTTTGCAAGCAGCAGATTACGCGCAGAAAAAAAGGATCTCAAGAAGATCCTTTGATCTTTTCTAC
GGGGTCTGACGCTCAGTGGAACGAAAACTCACGTTAAGGGATTTTGGTCATGAGATTATCAAAAAGGATC
TTCACCTAGATCCTTTTAAATTAAAAATGAAGTTTTAAATCAATCTAAAGTACTGAGAGATCCCCTCATA
ATTTCCCCAAAGCGTAACCATGTGTGAATAAATTTTGAGCTAGTAGGGTTGCAGCCACGAGTAAGTCTTC
CCTTGTTATTGTGTAGCCAGAATGCCGCAAAACTTCCATGCCTAAGCGAACTGTTGAGAGTACGTTTCGA
TTTCTGACTGTGTTAGCCTGGAAGTGCTTGTCCCAACCTTGTTTCTGAGCATGAACGCCCGCAAGCCAAC
ATGTTAGTTGAAGCATCAGGGCGATTAGCAGCATGATATCAAAACGCTCTGAGCTGCTCGTTCGGCTATG
GCGTAGGCCTAGTCCGTAGGCAGGACTTTTCAAGTCTCGGAAGGTTTCTTCAATCTGCATTCGCTTCGAA
TAGATATTAACAAGTTGTTTGGGTGTTCGAATTTCAACAGGTAAGTTAGTTGCTAGAACCCATGGCTCCT
TTGCCGACGCTGAGTAGATTTTAGGTGACGGGTGGTGACAATGAGTCCGTGTCGAGCGCTGATTTTTTCG
GCCTTTAGAGCGAGATTTATACAATAGAATTTGGCATGAGATTGGATTGCTTTTAGTCAGCCTCTTATAG
CCTAAAGTCTTTGAGTGACTAGATGACATATCATGTAAGTTGCTGATAGGTTTCCAGTTTTCCGCTCCTA
GGTCTGCATATTGTACTTTTCCTCTTACTCGACTTAACCAGTACCAACCCAGCTTCTCAACGGATTTATA
CCATGGCACTTTAAAGCCAGCATCACTGACAATGAGCGGTGTGGTGTTACTCGGTAGAATGCTCGCAAGG
TCGGCTAGAAATTGGTCATGAGCTTTCTTTGAACATTGCTCTGAAAGCGGGAACGCTTTCTCATAAAGAG
TAACAGAACGACCGTGTAGTGCGACTGAAGCTCGCAATACCATAAGTCGTTTTTGCTCACGAATATCAGA
CCAGTCAACAAGTACAATGGGCATCGTATTGCCCGAACAGATAAAGCTAGCATGCCAACGGTATACAGCG
AGTCGCTCTTTGTGGAGGTGACGATTACCTAACAATCGGTCGATTCGTTTGATGTTATGTTTTGTTCTCG
CTTTGGTTGGCAGGTTACGGCCAAGTTCGGTAAGAGTGAGAGTTTTACAGTCAAGTAATGCGTGGCAAGC
CAACGTTAAGCTGTTGAGTCGTTTTAAGTGTAATTCGGGGCAGAATTGGTAAAGAGAGTCGTGTAAAATA
TCGAGTTCGCACATCTTGTTGTCTGATTATTGATTTTTCGCGAAACCATTTGATCATATGACAAGATGTG
TATCCACCTTAACTTAATGATTTTTACCAAAATCATTAGGGGATTCATCAGTCTAAAGTATATATGTGTA
ACATTGGTCTAGTGATTAGAAAAACTCATCGAGCATCAAATGAAACTGCAATTTATTCATATCAGGATTA
TCAATACCATATTTTTGAAAAAGCCGTTTCTGTAATGAAGGAGAAAACTCACCGAGGCAGTTCCATAGGA
TGGCAAGATCCTGGTATCGGTCTGCGATTCCGACTCGTCCAACATCAATACAACCTATTAATTTCCCCTC
GTCAAAAATAAGGTTATCAAGTGAGAAATCACCATGAGTGACGACTGAATCCGGTGAGAATGGCAAAAGT
TTATGCATTTCTTTCCAGACTTGTTCAACAGGCCAGCCATTACGCTCGTCATCAAAATCACTCGCATCAA
CCAAACCGTTATTCATTCGTGATTGCGCCTGAGCGAGACGAAATACGCGATCGCTGTTAAAAGGACAATT
ACAAACAGGAATCGAATGCAACCGGCGCAGGAACACTGCCAGCGCATCAACAATATTTTCACCTGAATCA
GGATATTCTTCTAATACCTGGAATGCTGTTTTCCCTGGGATCGCAGTGGTGAGTAACCATGCATCATCAG
GAGTACGGATAAAATGCTTGATGGTCGGAAGAGGCATAAATTCCGTCAGCCAGTTTAGTCTGACCATCTC
ATCTGTAACATCATTGGCAACGCTACCTTTGCCATGTTTCAGAAACAACTCTGGCGCATCGGGCTTCCCA
TACAATCGGTAGATTGTCGCACCTGATTGCCCGACATTATCGCGAGCCCATTTATACCCATATAAATCAG
CATCCATGTTGGAATTTAATCGCGGCCTTGAGCAAGACGTTTCCCGTTGAATATGGCTCATAACACCCCT
TGTATTACTGTTTATGTAAGCAGACAGTTTTATTGTTCATGATGATATATTTTTATCTTGTGCAATGTAA
CATCAGAGATTTTGAGACACAACGTGGCTTTGTTGAATAAATCGAACTTTTGCTGAGTTGAAGGATCAGA
TCACGCATCTTCCCGACAACGCAGACCGTTCCGTGGCAAAGCAAAAGTTCAAAATCACCAACTGGTCCAC
CTACAACAAAGCTCTCATCAACCGTGGCTCCCTCACTTTCTGGCTGGATGATGGGGCGATTCAGGCGATC
CCCATCCAACAGCCCGCCGTCGAGCGGGCTTTTTTATCCCCGGAAGCCTGTGGATAGAGGGTAGTTATCC
ACGTGAAACCGCTAATGCCCCGCAAAGCCTTGATTCACGGGGCTTTCCGGCCCGCTCCAAAAACTATCCA
CGTGAAATCGCTAATCAGGGTACGTGAAATCGCTAATCGGAGTACGTGAAATCGCTAATAAGGTCACGTG
AAATCGCTAATCAAAAAGGCACGTGAGAACGCTAATAGCCCTTTCAGATCAACAGCTTGCAAACACCCCT
CGCTCCGGCAAGTAGTTACAGCAAGTAGTATGTTCAATTAGCTTTTCAATTATGAATATATATATCAATT
ATTGGTCGCCCTTGGCTTGTGGACAATGCGCTACGCGCACCGGCTCCGCCCGTGGACAACCGCAAGCGGT
TGCCCACCGTCGAGCGCCTTTGCCCACAACCCGGCGGCCGGCCGCAACAGATCGTTTTATAAATTTTTTT
TTTTGAAAAAGAAAAAGCCCGAAAGGCGGCAACCTCTCGGGCTTCTGGATTTCCGATCCCCGGAATTAGA
TCTTGGCAGGATATATTGTGGTGTAACGTTATCGATCTGGATTTTAGTACTGGATTTTGGTTTTAGGAAT
TAGAAATTTTATTGATAGAAGTATTTTACAAATACAAATACATACTAAGGGTTTCTTATATGCTCAACAC
ATGAGCGAAACCCTATAAGAACCCTAATTTCCCTTATCGGGAAACTACTCACACATTATTTATGGAGAAA
ATAGAGAGAGATAGATTTGTAGAGAGAGACTGGTGATTTCAGCGTACCGAATTAATTCCTGAATCACTGC
GACCGGCCCTCCCGCGACCCAGCCGAGCGAGCTTAGCGAACTGTGGACGAGAACTGTGCCACCAAGCGTA
AGGCCGTTCTCTCGCATTTGCCTTGCTAGGCTCGCGCGAGTTGCTGGCTGAGGCGTTCTCGAAATCAGCT
CTTGTTCGGTCGGCATCTACTCTATTCCTTTGCCCTCGGACGAGTGCTGGGGCGTCGGTTTCCACTATCG
GCGAGTACTTCTACACAGCCATCGGTCCAGACGGCCGCGCTTCTGCGGGCGATTTGTGTACGCCCGACAG
TCCCGGCTCCGGATCGGACGATTGCGTCGCATCGACCCTGCGCCCAAGCTGCATCATCGAAATTGCCGTC
AACCAAGCTCTGATAGAGTTGGTCAAGACCAATGCGGAGCATATACGCCCGGAGCCTTGGCGATCCTGCA
AGCTCCGGATGCCTCCGCTCGAAGTAGCGCGTCTGCTGCTCCATACAAGCCAACCACGGCCTCCAGAAGA
AGATGTTGGCGACCTCGTATTGGGAATCCCCGAACATCGCCTCGCTCCAGTCAATGACCGCTGTTATGCG
GCCATTGTCCGTCAGGACATTGTTGGAGCCGAAATCCGCGTGCACGAGGTGCCGGACTTCGGGGCAGTCC
TCGGCCCAAAGCATCAGCTCATCGAGAGCCTGCGCGACGGACGCACTGACGGTGTCGTCCATCACAGTTT
GCCAGTGATACACATGGGGATCAGCAATCGCGCATATGAAATCACGCCATGTAGTGTATTGACCGATTCC
TTGCGGTCCGAATGGGCCGAACCCGCTCGTCTGGCTAAGATCGGCCGCAGCGATAGCATCCATAGCCTCC
GCGACCGGCTGAAGAACAGCGGGCAGTTCGGTTTCAGGCAGGTCTTGCAACGTGACACCCTGTGCACGGC
GGGAGATGCAATAGGTCAGGCTCTCGCTGAACTCCCCAATGTCAAGCACTTCCGGAATCGGGAGCGCGGC
CGATGCAAAGTGCCGATAAACATAACGATCTTTGTAGAAACCATCGGCGCAGCTATTTACCCGCAGGACA
TATCCACGCCCTCCTACATCGAAGCTGAAAGCACGAGATTCTTCGCCCTCCGAGAGCTGCATCAGGTCGG
AGACGCTGTCGAACTTTTCGATCAGAAACTTCTCGACAGACGTCGCGGTGAGTTCAGGCTTTTTCATAGG
GGGGATCAGCTTGGGCTGTCCTCTCCAAATGAAATGAACTTCCTTATATAGAGGAAGGGTCTTGCGAAGG
ATAGTGGGATTGTGCGTCATCCCTTACGTCAGTGGAGATGTCACATCAATCCACTTGCTTTGAAGACGTG
GTTGGAACGTCTTCTTTTTCCACGATGCTCCTCGTGGGTGGGGGTCCATCTTTGGGACCACTGTCGGCAG
AGGCATCTTGAATGATAGCCTTTCCTTTATCGCAATGATGGCATTTGTAGGAGCCACCTTCCTTTTCTAC
TGTCCTTTCGATGAAGTGACAGATAGCTGGGCAATGGAATCCGAGGAGGTTTCCCGAAATTACCCTTTGT
TGAAAAGTCTCAATAGCCCTTTGGTCTTCTGAGACTGTATCTTTGACATTTTTGGAGTAGGGGTACGATA
ACATTAACGCTTACAATTTCCATTCGCCATTCAGGCTGCGCAACTGTTGGGAAGGGCGATCGGTGCGGGC
CTCTTCGCTATTACGCCAGCTGGCGAAAGGGGGATGTGCTGCAAGGCGATTAAGTTGGGTAACGCCAGGG
TTTTCCCAGTCACGACGTTGTAAAACGACGGCCAGTGAATTGTAATACGACTCACTATAGGGCTTGGAGC
CACGCGCAGCAAATATTGACCCAAAAAGGCATAAAAAACACTAAAGCATGCCAACTTTTTATTCTTGTTG
AGATTTACTTTGTCGTCCCATATCTTTTCAAATTTTGATCCTCTATAATATATGTTTAAACCTAACTTAT
CAAACTTTACATTCCTTTTTCTTTTGCTCACTAGGTAAGGCTCTTGAGATCGCTTCACCTCATCTCTTGT
TTAACATTTATAAACATGTAGCTGTCTGGTTAATCAATTTACATGTGGTAAATTATAAATTACTCTAGAA
AGAGATGTATATTAAACTGCTAAGTTCATGGCTAATCTTCGGTATTTCTTGTTTAACCGCGATAAGTTGA
ACATATATTAATGAGCTCTTATGGTTTTTGTTTAATGTCCATTTGGAGGTGTGATCATCTCATATGTTCT
CACCAAAAGATTACCACTTGAATTCTTTTACATGTGAAATGTTTTAATTTATTAACCCTCTTCTGTTTTG
ATCAAAACATAAACTATATATTTGAATCTTTTATATATAATTCATATTAATTAAATAACATCATGTTTTC
AATGAATGTATTGACATGATATCAATGAAGAATATTTACTTTGGAAAGAGTCAGAGTTGTTCTCGAAAGA
TATTTAAATGTTCCAAATTATTTCCGTTTGTCTAAACATAGAAAATCCCTAATTACATATAAATCAACAA
AAAGGTAATAATTAGGTCAAAACCTCCCCCACTAAATACATGTATACTGAGATTCAGAAATACAATACTA
TTATAGTATATGTTAATTGAAAGCAAAATTCATAAGAAAGATCGGCGTTGAAAGGAAAAAGGCTCTACAA
CTACATTTTATATGCATACGTAGAGAGCTGAAAGTAAGGAACAACTCTACTCCGGTCCAGATTAATTGTA
AAGAACTTTATACATTAATTAAAACAAAAACGAACACTTTATACTATTGATTAAAAAAAGAAGAAGATGA
ATAAAATAATTGCCTGAAAAATTAATAATTACACATGAAGGCTTAGCTTTAATTGGAGTATAATGATGTC
CGTAGCTCTGTAAACATGTGAAGTTCTCCTCCTTTTGCGGCTAGTGGGTGCTCCATTGCGTATCAAAAGG
AATATTATTCTAATCATAATTAAGTCATTAAATTACTAGTAGTGTTTTTTTTTTTCTCGCATTATACGGA
CATGTCTCAATTTGGACCAATCCATATAAATGAATAAACTTATTAGCTACTACTATATTATAACAGAAAA
TATGTATATAAAAGAAAAAAAGTGGGACATCTTTTCTGGTAACCAAGAGTTTACAACTTTGGATTAGAAA
ATATTTAAGTCCCCATTTGGCTTGCAATTTTCGGTCCGCCGAACCTAATCCTTAGGTTTTTCTCAATATA
TCCGGGTTTATGGTATAACCTCATTCATAAGAAAATCCGTATTACTAAAGTAAAAAATTAAAAATATGGT
TATAAAAACGAGGGAAAGTTAACAGATTTTAAAACCATGGACTGTTTTTCCAACAACAGTAAATTATAAT
CGGAAAAGATAAAAATAAAAAGAAATAAAAAAGGTGGGACCGACAAGAAGAAGACATCAAGTGGGGTGCC
ACGTCAGAAGGCATAAGAAAAGATTTCATCTTTCCGCATGTATCCGATCCCAATCGGCTTAAATCTCAAT
ATCGATTATTGTTTTTATTTTTTTGAAAAAACACTTGAGAATCTGCAGAAACACGAGAAAAAAAAGAAAA
GTTTCAAAGCTTTTTAAGAGCTTAAAAATTTGCTTTGAAGCTTCAAATATTCTTATGAACTAAAAAGAAG
AAAAAAGCTTTTGTTTCTTTTTCCTTAGCAGCAGAATGATTTTTGTTTCCAAAATTATTACTATTTAGTT
TCTCTCGTGCTCTTCTCTTGAGCAAATACAGATTCGTTAATTTTGCTGAAGAAGAAGAACTCTGTTTCTT
CCCTGCACCAAACCAATTTTTTCGTTCTTTCTATAAACCAATGGACACGTATGCCGGCGCTTATGATAGA
CAATCAAGAGAAAGAGAGAACTCTTCTGCCGCCTCTCCAGCTACACAGAGATCTGCCAACGAGGATAAAG
CTGCTGATTTACAAAGAGAGGTAGAGAGAGATGGGGGTAGGTTTAGATTTGTGGGTCATTTCTCTGAGGC
TCCTGGTACATCAGCCTTTGGTACTGCTGAACGGCCTGAATTTGAAAGAATATTAAATGAGTGTCGGGCC
GGTCGACTAAATATGATAATAGTTTATGATGTATCTAGGTTCAGTAGACTCAAAGTTATGGATGCAATTC
CGATCGTGAGCGAGCTACTTGCACTCGGTGTTACTATCGTAAGTACACAAGAAGGTGTATTCAGGCAGGG
TAATGTGATGGACCTTATACACCTTATTATGCGACTCGACGCTAGCCATAAAGAGTCATCACTGAAGAGT
GCTAAAATCTTGGACACCAAGAACCTGCAAAGGGAGCTTGGAGGCTATGTAGGAGGAAAAGCTCCGTATG
GTTTCGAACTCGTGAGTGAGACAAAAGAGATTACCAGAAATGGTAGGATGGTGAACGTGGTTATTAATAA
GCTAGCTCATAGCACAACCCCTCTCACAGGGCCTTTTGAGTTCGAACCTGACGTTATTAGATGGTGGTGG
AGAGAGATCAAAACTCACAAACATCTTCCATTTAAGCCAGGTAGCCAGGCTGCTATCCACCCTGGATCTA
TCACTGGGCTTTGTAAAAGGATGGATGCTGACGCAGTGCCAACTCGAGGGGAAACAATCGGTAAGAAGAC
TGCATCTTCCGCTTGGGATCCCGCTACAGTTATGAGAATCCTTCGGGATCCGCGTATTGCTGGATTCGCC
GCAGAAGTCATTTATAAGAAAAAACCTGATGGTACTCCTACTACAAAAATCGAAGGTTATAGGATCCAAA
GGGATCCTATTACTTTGCGTCCAGTTGAATTAGACTGTGGACCGATCATCGAACCTGCCGAGTGGTACGA
GTTGCAGGCCTGGCTTGATGGTAGAGGGCGTGGAAAGGGTTTATCTCGGGGACAGGCAATTTTGTCAGCA
ATGGATAAGCTTTATTGTGAGTGTGGGGCTGTTATGACATCAAAACGTGGAGAAGAGTCAATCAAGGATT
CTTACAGGTGCAGACGTCGTAAAGTGGTGGACCCTTCTGCTCCAGGACAGCATGAGGGTACATGCAACGT
TTCTATGGCTGCTCTTGATAAATTTGTGGCCGAACGTATTTTCAACAAGATTAGACACGCTGAAGGGGAT
GAGGAAACTTTAGCTCTTCTTTGGGAGGCTGCCCGGCGTTTTGGTAAGCTAACAGAGGCACCAGAAAAAA
GTGGCGAAAGAGCTAATTTGGTAGCCGAAAGAGCAGACGCCTTGAATGCATTGGAAGAACTTTACGAAGA
TAGGGCTGCCGGAGCATATGATGGACCAGTTGGTCGGAAGCATTTCAGGAAGCAACAAGCTGCACTAACT
TTGAGACAGCAAGGCGCAGAGGAGCGACTCGCAGAGCTTGAGGCCGCCGAGGCCCCAAAGCTTCCACTCG
ATCAATGGTTTCCTGAGGATGCCGACGCTGATCCTACAGGTCCAAAGAGCTGGTGGGGAAGAGCTAGCGT
AGACGATAAGAGAGTGTTTGTGGGTCTATTTGTTGACAAGATTGTAGTTACTAAGTCCACTACGGGTCGA
GGACAGGGCACTCCCATCGAAAAGAGAGCCAGTATTACCTGGGCAAAGCCTCCAACCGATGATGATGAAG
ACGATGCACAAGATGGTACCGAGGATGTGGCAGCATAATAAGCTTAGAGACTCTTATCAAGAATCCCATC
TCTTGCTTGCTTTTTTTTGTTGTCTTCCCTTTGATAGGGTTTGTTTTTCTTGTTTCAGTGACTTTCTATG
TTAAAAGATAATGTCAGTAAAAGGATTTGGTTTTCTATTATTCTGAATCGATTACGGAAGATTCTTGCTT
AATTCCAATCTATACAAGTATCGTGAAATAATGACCGTTTATGTGATTAGGAGACGTGTTTCATTAATAA
AATATAAGATCAATACATTGTTAGTAGTGATAAACTATGTACAAATTGTATTGATTGTAAAAGAAACACA
ATAGGTTCCTTTTTTCTACAATATATTGTGACAGACTCTCTGTTTTAACGAATGAATTAAATTTGTCAAC
GAAAAAATTAAAGAATGATGTGATCACTTTGCACCTTGGTTCATCTTCAGAGGCTTCTGCATGTTCCATG
CATTGAGGCTCTCTACGGTCACAGGTTGTGAGCCGTTGTTAAAGACAAACAAATGCGCT
